Addgene plasmid #132525: WDR60
Purpose: Human WDR60, codon optimised for Sf9 expression.
Depositing lab: Andrew Carter. Depositing organization: MRC Laboratory of Molecular Biology. Publication: Structure of the dynein-2 complex and its assembly with intraflagellar transport trains. Toropova K, Zalyte R, Mukhopadhyay AG, Mladenov M, Carter AP, Roberts AJ. Nat Struct Mol Biol. 2019 Aug 26. pii: 10.1038/s41594-019-0286-y. doi: 10.1038/s41594-019-0286-y. PubMed 31451806.
Backbone
  Vector backbone: pACEBac1
  Backbone manufacturer: Geneva Biotech
  Backbone size w/o insert (bp): 2922
  Total vector size (bp): 6117
  Vector type: Insect Expression
Growth in bacteria
  Bacterial resistance: Gentamicin, 10 μg/mL
  Growth temperature: 37°C
  Growth strain: DH5alpha
  Copy number: Unknown
Gene/Insert
  Gene/Insert name: WDR60 (alt name: WD repeat-containing protein 60)
  Species: H. sapiens (human)
  Insert size (bp): 3195
  Mutation: Codon optimised for Sf9 expression
  Entrez Gene: WDR60 (a.k.a. FAP163, SRPS6, SRTD8)
Resource information
  A portion of this plasmid was derived from a plasmid made by: Cloned from genes synthesised by Epoch, codon optised for insect cell expression.
Terms and licenses: Academic/Nonprofit Terms; Industry Terms: Not Available to Industry
Depositor comments: Cloned by Ruta Zalyte in Andrew Carter's lab. For cloning strategy, please refer to the Methods section of Toropova et al 2019.
How to cite: WDR60 was a gift from Andrew Carter (Addgene plasmid # 132525 ; http://n2t.net/addgene:132525 ; RRID:Addgene_132525)
