[The description below was written by a language model from this plasmid's Addgene catalogue record and pLannotate feature annotations shown in this document.]
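Description:
WDR60 is a baculovirus transfer plasmid for insect cell expression, built on the pACEBac1 acceptor backbone of the MultiBac system. It carries a 3,195 bp synthetic open reading frame encoding human WDR60 (WD repeat-containing protein 60, also called DYNC2I1), codon optimised for Sf9 cells, giving a total size of 6,117 bp. The plasmid replicates in E. coli from a high-copy ColE1/pUC-type origin and is selected with gentamicin through the aacC1 acetyltransferase gene, which is driven by a class 1 integron Pc promoter.

The WDR60 coding sequence sits downstream of the Autographa californica polyhedrin promoter, a very late baculoviral promoter that gives strong expression in infected insect cells, and is followed by an SV40 polyadenylation signal. The short "large T antigen" and "SET1" fragments called by the annotation software lie in the terminator region and near the Tn7L end; they are most likely incidental homology matches rather than functional tags, and the record lists no fusion tag on the insert. The expression cassette and the gentamicin marker are flanked by the Tn7R and Tn7L ends, so the whole segment can be moved by Tn7 transposition into a bacmid in a suitable E. coli host to generate recombinant baculovirus. A single loxP site upstream of the promoter allows Cre-mediated fusion with compatible donor plasmids, which is how multi-subunit expression constructs are assembled in this system.

WDR60 is a non-catalytic intermediate chain of the cytoplasmic dynein-2 motor, which drives retrograde intraflagellar transport in cilia. The plasmid was made for recombinant production of this subunit in work on the structure of the dynein-2 complex.
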