Features (pLannotate 1.2.2; 11 found; start..end, strand, type, name):
    148..736     +  rep_origin     ori: high-copy-number ColE1/pMB1/pBR322/pUC origin of replication
    871..1094    -  mobile_element Tn7R: mini-Tn7 element (right end of the Tn7 transposon) Tn7
   1161..1694    -  CDS            GmR: gentamycin acetyltransferase; aacC1; confers resistance to gentamycin
   1883..1911    -  promoter       Pc promoter: intI1 (promoter lies within the coding sequence); class 1 integron promoter
   1982..2015    +  protein_bind   loxP: Cre-mediated recombination occurs in the 8-bp core sequence (GCATACAT). Cre recombinase
   2130..2220    +  promoter       polyhedrin promoter: polh from Autographa californica; promoter for the baculovirus polyhedrin gene
   2268..5465    +  CDS            DYNC2I1: DC2I1_HUMAN - Also known as WDR60. Experimental evidence at protein level: Swiss-Prot protein existence level 1. Acts as one of several non-catalytic accessory components of the cytoplasmic dynein 2 complex (dynein-2 complex), a motor protein complex that drives the movement of cargos along microtubules within cilia and flagella in concert with the intraflagellar transport (IFT) system (PubMed:23910462, PubMed:25205765, PubMed:31451806, PubMed:29742051). DYNC2I1 plays a major role in retrograde ciliary protein trafficking in cilia and flagella (PubMed:29742051, PubMed:30320547, PubMed:30649997
   5512..5595    +  CDS            large T antigen (fragment): large T antigen from SV40 (simian virus 40)
   5618..5739    +  polyA_signal   SV40 poly(A) signal: SV40 polyadenylation signal
   5818..5867    +  CDS            SET1 (fragment): solubility-enhancement tag derived from T7 phage gene 10B
   5910..6075    -  mobile_element Tn7L: mini-Tn7 element (left end of the Tn7 transposon) Tn7
>Addgene plasmid #132525 | WDR60 | addgene full sequence | sequence record 261184 | Addgene NGS Result
TATACTTTAGATTGATTTAAAACTTCATTTTTAATTTAAAAGGATCTAGGTGAAGATCCTTTTTGATAAT
CTCATGACCAAAATCCCTTAACGTGAGTTTTCGTTCCACTGAGCGTCAGACCCCGTAGAAAAGATCAAAG
GATCTTCTTGAGATCCTTTTTTTCTGCGCGTAATCTGCTGCTTGCAAACAAAAAAACCACCGCTACCAGC
GGTGGTTTGTTTGCCGGATCAAGAGCTACCAACTCTTTTTCCGAAGGTAACTGGCTTCAGCAGAGCGCAG
ATACCAAATACTGTTCTTCTAGTGTAGCCGTAGTTAGGCCACCACTTCAAGAACTCTGTAGCACCGCCTA
CATACCTCGCTCTGCTAATCCTGTTACCAGTGGCTGCTGCCAGTGGCGATAAGTCGTGTCTTACCGGGTT
GGACTCAAGACGATAGTTACCGGATAAGGCGCAGCGGTCGGGCTGAACGGGGGGTTCGTGCACACAGCCC
AGCTTGGAGCGAACGACCTACACCGAACTGAGATACCTACAGCGTGAGCTATGAGAAAGCGCCACGCTTC
CCGAAGGGAGAAAGGCGGACAGGTATCCGGTAAGCGGCAGGGTCGGAACAGGAGAGCGCACGAGGGAGCT
TCCAGGGGGAAACGCCTGGTATCTTTATAGTCCTGTCGGGTTTCGCCACCTCTGACTTGAGCGTCGATTT
TTGTGATGCTCGTCAGGGGGGCGGAGCCTATGGAAAAACGCCAGCAACGCGGCCTTTTTACGGTTCCTGG
CCTTTTGCTGGCCTTTTGCTCACATGTTCTTTCCTGCGTTATCCCCTGATTGACTTGGGTCGCTCTTCCT
GTGGATGCGCAGATGCCCTGCGTAAGCGGGTGTGGGCGGACAATAAAGTCTTAAACTGAACAAAATAGAT
CTAAACTATGACAATAAAGTCTTAAACTAGACAGAATAGTTGTAAACTGAAATCAGTCCAGTTATGCTGT
GAAAAAGCATACTGGACTTTTGTTATGGCTAAAGCAAACTCTTCATTTTCTGAAGTGCAAATTGCCCGTC
GTATTAAAGAGGGGCGTGGCCAAGGGCATGTAAAGACTATATTCGCGGCGTTGTGACAATTTACCGAACA
ACTCCGCGGCCGGGAAGCCGATCTCGGCTTGAACGAATTGTTAGGTGGCGGTACTTGGGTCGATATCAAA
GTGCATCACTTCTTCCCGTATGCCCAACTTTGTATAGAGAGCCACTGCGGGATCGTCACCGTAATCTGCT
TGCACGTAGATCACATAAGCACCAAGCGCGTTGGCCTCATGCTTGAGGAGATTGATGAGCGCGGTGGCAA
TGCCCTGCCTCCGGTGCTCGCCGGAGACTGCGAGATCATAGATATAGATCTCACTACGCGGCTGCTCAAA
CTTGGGCAGAACGTAAGCCGCGAGAGCGCCAACAACCGCTTCTTGGTCGAAGGCAGCAAGCGCGATGAAT
GTCTTACTACGGAGCAAGTTCCCGAGGTAATCGGAGTCCGGCTGATGTTGGGAGTAGGTGGCTACGTCTC
CGAACTCACGACCGAAAAGATCAAGAGCAGCCCGCATGGATTTGACTTGGTCAGGGCCGAGCCTACATGT
GCGAATGATGCCCATACTTGAGCCACCTAACTTTGTTTTAGGGCGACTGCCCTGCTGCGTAACATCGTTG
CTGCTGCGTAACATCGTTGCTGCTCCATAACATCAAACATCGACCCACGGCGTAACGCGCTTGCTGCTTG
GATGCCCGAGGCATAGACTGTACAAAAAAACAGTCATAACAAGCCATGAAAACCGCCACTGCGCCGTTAC
CACCGCTGCGTTCGGTCAAGGTTCTGGACCAGTTGCGTGAGCGCATACGCTACTTGCATTACAGTTTACG
AACCGAACAGGCTTATGTCAACTGGGTTCGTGCCTTCATCCGTTTCCACGGTGTGCGTCACCCGGCAACC
TTGGGCAGCAGCGAAGTCGCCATAACTTCGTATAGCATACATTATACGAAGTTATCTGTAACTATAACGG
TCCTAAGGTAGCGACGTTTAAACATCCACCATTTGGAACAATTCTATTGAACTTGGCTCGGTCGCGTCGA
CGATCATGGCTCTCGAAATGTAATGCCTGTCATGGAGATAATTAAAATGATAACCATCTCGCAAATAAAT
AAGTATTTTACTGTTTTCGTAACAGTTTTGTAATAAAAAAACCTATAAATATTCCGGATTATTCATACCG
TCCCACCATCGGGCGCGGATCCTCAACATGGAACCTGGTAAGAGAAGGACTAAAGATGACACCTGGAAAG
CAGATGATTTGAGGAAACACCTGTGGGCTATCCAGTCCGGAGGCAGCAAGGAGGAACGCAAGCACCGCGA
GAAGAAGCTGAGAAAGGAATCTGAGATGGATTTGCCTGAACATAAAGAGCCCAGATGTCGCGATCCAGAT
CAAGACGCCAGGAGCAGGGATAGAGTTGCCGAGGTCCACACAGCTAAGGAATCACCACGCGGTGAGAGGG
ACCGCGACAGACAAAGGGAGAGACGCAGAGATGCAAAAGATAGAGAGAAGGAGAAGCTGAAGGAGAAGCA
TAGAGAGGCAGAGAAGTCTCACTCTAGGGGCAAAGACCGCGAGAAAGAGAAAGACAGAAGAGCCAGAAAA
GAGGAGCTGAGACAGACTGTCGCACATCACAATTTGTTGGGACAGGAAACAAGAGATCGCCAACTGCTGG
AACGCGCAGAGCGCAAAGGACGCTCAGTGTCTAAGGTGAGGAGCGAAGAGAAGGACGAAGACTCTGAACG
CGGAGACGAAGACAGGGAAAGGCGCTATAGGGAAAGGAAGCTGCAATACGGCGACTCAAAGGATAATCCC
CTGAAATACTGGTTGTATAAGGAGGAAGGTGAAAGAAGGCACCGCAAGCCTCGCGAACCCGACAGAGACA
AGAAGCATAGAGAAAAGTCAAGCACCAGAGAGAAAAGAGAGAAGTACTCCAAAGAGAAATCAAACAGCTT
TTCCGACAAGGGAGAAGAGCGCCACAAGGAAAAGAGGCACAAGGAGGGATTTCATTTCGACGACGAACGC
CACCAGTCAAACGTGGATCGCAAAGAGAAGAGCGCTAAAGACGAGCCTCGCAAACGCGAGTTTCAGAACG
GCGAGCACAGGAACAGAGGAGCCTCCAGCAAGCGCGATGGCACCTCTAGCCAGCACGCTGAAAACCTCGT
GAGGAACCACGGCAAGGACAAAGATTCTCGCAGGAAACACGGACACGAAGAGGGAAGCTCAGTCTGGTGG
AAGCTGGACCAAAGACCTGGCGGTGAGGAGACTGTGGAGATCGAGAAGGAAGAGACTGACCTGGAAAACG
CTAGAGCCGACGCATACACCGCTTCTTGTGAGGATGACTTTGAGGACTACGAGGACGATTTCGAGGTCTG
CGACGGCGATGACGATGAGTCATCCAATGAACCCGAGAGCAGAGAGAAGTTGGAGGAACTCCCTCTCGCC
CAGAAGAAGGAGATTCAAGAGATTCAGAGAGCAATCAATGCTGAGAACGAGAGAATTGGCGAACTCTCAC
TGAAACTGTTTCAGAAGAGGGGAAGAACTGAGTTCGAGAAGGAACCTAGGACTGACACAAACTCATCCCC
TTCTCGCGCTTCTGTTTGTGGCATTTTCGTTGATTTCGCATCCGCATCTCACAGGCAGAAGTCAAGAACT
CAAGCTCTCAAGCAAAAGATGCGCTCCACTAAACTGCTCAGACTGATCGACCTGGACTTTTCCTTTACAT
TCAGCCTGCTCGACCTCCCACCTGTCAACGAATACGATATGTACATCAGAAACTTTGGCAAGAAGAATAC
TAAACAGGCCTATGTGCAGTGCAATGAGGATAATGTGGAAAGAGACATTCAGACCGAAGAGATTGAAACA
CGCGAAGTTTGGACCCAGCATCCAGGCGAAAGCACTGTTGTCTCTGGAGGCTCCGAGCAGAGAGACACAA
GCGACGCCGTGGTGATGCCCAAGATTGACACCCCTAGGTTGTGCAGCTTCCTCAGAGCAGCCTGCCAGGT
CATGGCCGTGCTGCTGGAGGAAGATAGGCTCGCTGCCGAGCCTTCTTGGAACCTGAGAGCCCAAGACAGA
GCACTGTATTTCTCAGACAGCTCTTCACAGTTGAACACCAGCCTGCCATTCTTGCAAAACCGCAAAGTCT
CCTCCCTGCATACCTCTAGGGTGCAGCGCCAGATGGTGGTGTCCGTGCACGACTTGCCTGAAAAGTCCTT
CGTGCCCCTGCTGGACTCCAAGTATGTGTTGTGCGTGTGGGACATCTGGCAACCCTCCGGACCCCAGAAA
GTGCTGATTTGTGAATCACAAGTGACCTGCTGTTGTCTCTCCCCACTGAAGGCCTTTCTGCTCTTTGCCG
GTACTGCACACGGAAGCGTGGTCGTGTGGGACCTGAGAGAGGACTCTCGCCTCCACTATTCCGTCACACT
GTCTGACGGATTCTGGACCTTTAGAACTGCAACATTTTCCACAGATGGCATTCTGACTTCAGTGAATCAC
AGGAGCCCCTTGCAGGCCGTGGAGCCAATCAGCACCTCAGTGCACAAGAAGCAATCATTTGTTCTGAGCC
CCTTCTCTACTCAGGAAGAGATGTCAGGCCTCTCTTTTCACATCGCAAGCCTGGATGAGTCTGGTGTCCT
CAACGTTTGGGTCGTGGTCGAACTCCCAAAAGCTGACATCGCTGGTTCAATCTCTGATCTCGGTTTGATG
CCTGGTGGTAGAGTCAAGTTGGTGCACAGCGCTCTGATCCAGCTGGGTGATAGCCTGAGCCATAAAGGCA
ATGAGTTCTGGGGTACTACCCAGACTTTGAACGTCAAATTCCTGCCCAGCGACCCTAACCACTTCATCAT
CGGCACCGATATGGGCCTGATTTCTCACGGTACTAGGCAGGACCTGAGAGTTGCCCCTAAACTGTTCAAG
CCCCAGCAACACGGAATCAGACCAGTTAAGGTGAACGTGATTGACTTCTCTCCCTTCGGCGAGCCCATCT
TCCTCGCTGGCTGTAGCGACGGTTCAATCAGATTGCACCAGCTGTCTTCTGCTTTCCCACTGCTCCAGTG
GGACTCTTCCACCGATTCACATGCTGTGACAGGTTTGCAGTGGTCACCTACTCGCCCTGCTGTGTTCCTG
GTTCAAGACGATACTTCCAACATCTACATCTGGGACCTGCTCCAATCTGATCTCGGACCAGTTGCCAAGC
AGCAGGTGTCTCCAAACCGCCTCGTCGCAATGGCTGCCGTGGGCGAACCTGAGAAGGCTGGCGGTTCTTT
CCTGGCTCTGGTTCTCGCTCGCGCTTCCGGCTCTATTGACATTCAGCACTTGAAACGCAGGTGGGCTGCC
CCAGAAGTGGATGAGTGCAATAGGCTGAGGCTGTTGCTGCAAGAAGCCTTGTGGCCTGAGGGTAAGCTGC
ACAAGTAGCTAGAGCCTGCAGTCTCGACAAGCTTGTCGAGAAGTACTAGAGGATCATAATCAGCCATACC
ACATTTGTAGAGGTTTTACTTGCTTTAAAAAACCTCCCACACCTCCCCCTGAACCTGAAACATAAAATGA
ATGCAATTGTTGTTGTTAACTTGTTTATTGCAGCTTATAATGGTTACAAATAAAGCAATAGCATCACAAA
TTTCACAAATAAAGCATTTTTTTCACTGCATTCTAGTTGTGGTTTGTCCAAACTCATCAATGTATCTTAT
CATGTCTGGAAACATCCACCATTTAAATGGAGTTAGGTTTAAACGGATCTGATCACTGCTTGAGCCTAGA
AGATCCGGCTGCTAACAAAGCCCGAAAGGAAGCTGAGTTGGCTGCTGCCACCGCTGAGCAATAACTATCA
TAACCCCTAGGGTATACCCATCTAATTGGAACCAGATAAGTGAAATCTAGTTCCAAACTATTTTGTCATT
TTTAATTTTCGTATTAGCTTACGACGCTACACCCAGTTCCCATCTATTTTGTCACTCTTCCCTAAATAAT
CCTTAAAAACTCCATTTCCACCCCTCCCAGTTCCCAACTATTTTGTCCGCCCACAACCGGTTGACTTGGG
TCAACTGTCAGACCAAGTTTACTCATA
